>Addgene plasmid #182827 | pWS3799-gRNA-Csy4-template | addgene full sequence | sequence record 358355 | Addgene NGS Result
AGTCGGGTTTTAGAGCTAGAAATAGCAAGTTAAAATAAGGCTAGTCCGTTATCAACTTGAAAAAGTGGCA
CCGAGTCGGTGCTTTTGTTCACTGCCGTATAGGCAGGACCAGACCAATAAAAAACGCCCGGCGGCAACCG
AGCGTTCTGAACAAATCCAGATGGAGTTCTGAGGTCATTACTGGATCTATCAACAGGAGTCCAAGCGAGC
TCGATATCAAATTACGCCCCGCCCTGCCACTCATCGCAGTACTGTTGTAATTCATTAAGCATTCTGCCGA
CATGGAAGCCATCACAAACGGCATGATGAACCTGAATCGCCAGCGGCATCAGCACCTTGTCGCCTTGCGT
ATAATATTTGCCCATGGTGAAAACGGGGGCGAAGAAGTTGTCCATATTGGCCACGTTTAAATCAAAACTG
GTGAAACTCACCCAGGGATTGGCTGAAACGAAAAACATATTCTCAATAAACCCTTTAGGGAAATAGGCCA
GGTTTTCACCGTAACACGCCACATCTTGCGAATATATGTGTAGAAACTGCCGGAAATCGTCGTGGTATTC
ACTCCAGAGCGATGAAAACGTTTCAGTTTGCTCATGGAAAACGGTGTAACAAGGGTGAACACTATCCCAT
ATCACCAGCTCACCGTCTTTCATTGCCATACGAAATTCCGGATGAGCATTCATCAGGCGGGCAAGAATGT
GAATAAAGGCCGGATAAAACTTGTGCTTATTTTTCTTTACGGTCTTTAAAAAGGCCGTAATATCCAGCTG
AACGGTCTGGTTATAGGTACATTGAGCAACTGACTGAAATGCCTCAAAATGTTCTTTACGATGCCATTGG
GATATATCAACGGTGGTATATCCAGTGATTTTTTTCTCCATTTTAGCTTCCTTAGCTCCTGAAAATCTCG
ATAACTCAAAAAATACGCCCGGTAGTGATCTTATTTCATTATGGTGAAAGTTGGAACCTCTTACGTGCCC
GATCAATCATGACCAAAATCCCTTAACGTGAGTTTTCGTTCCACTGAGCGTCAGACCCCGTAGAAAAGAT
CAAAGGATCTTCTTGAGATCCTTTTTTTCTGCGCGTAATCTGCTGCTTGCAAACAAAAAAACCACCGCTA
CCAGCGGTGGTTTGTTTGCCGGATCAAGAGCTACCAACTCTTTTTCCGAAGGTAACTGGCTTCAGCAGAG
CGCAGATACCAAATACTGTTCTTCTAGTGTAGCCGTAGTTAGGCCACCACTTCAAGAACTCTGTAGCACC
GCCTACATACCTCGCTCTGCTAATCCTGTTACCAGTGGCTGCTGCCAGTGGCGATAAGTCGTGTCTTACC
GGGTTGGACTCAAGACGATAGTTACCGGATAAGGCGCAGCGGTCGGGCTGAACGGGGGGTTCGTGCACAC
AGCCCAGCTTGGAGCGAACGACCTACACCGAACTGAGATACCTACAGCGTGAGCTATGAGAAAGCGCCAC
GCTTCCCGAAGGGAGAAAGGCGGACAGGTATCCGGTAAGCGGCAGGGTCGGAACAGGAGAGCGCACGAGG
GAGCTTCCAGGGGGAAACGCCTGGTATCTTTATAGTCCTGTCGGGTTTCGCCACCTCTGACTTGAGCGTC
GATTTTTGTGATGCTCGTCAGGGGGGCGGAGCCTATGGAAAAACGCCAGCAACGCGGCCTTTTTACGGTT
CCTGGCCTTTTGCTGGCCTTTTGCTCACATGTTCTTTCCTGCGTTATCCCCTGATTCTGTGGATAACCGT
Features (pLannotate 1.2.2; 5 found; start..end, strand, type, name):
      7..82      +  misc_RNA       gRNA scaffold: guide RNA scaffold for the Streptococcus pyogenes CRISPR/Cas9 system
    117..151     -  terminator     lambda t0 terminator: minimal transcription terminator from phage lambda (Scholtissek and Grosse, 1987)
    225..881     -  CDS            cat: CAT_ECOLX - Experimental evidence at protein level: Swiss-Prot protein existence level 1. This enzyme is an effector of chloramphenicol resistance in bacteria. From Escherichia coli. This protein is used as a marker in many commonly used cloning vectors, such as pACYC184.
    882..979     -  promoter       cat promoter: promoter of the E. coli cat gene encoding chloramphenicol acetyltransferase
   1063..1651    +  rep_origin     ori: high-copy-number ColE1/pMB1/pBR322/pUC origin of replication
