[The description below was written by a language model from this plasmid's Addgene catalogue record and pLannotate feature annotations shown in this document.]
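Description:
pWS3799-gRNA-Csy4-template is a very small (about 1.75 kb) bacterial part plasmid that serves as a template source for building SpCas9 guide RNA arrays. Its backbone is minimal: a high-copy ColE1/pUC-type origin of replication for propagation in E. coli, and a chloramphenicol acetyltransferase (cat) gene driven by its native cat promoter for chloramphenicol selection, followed by a phage lambda t0 terminator that ends transcription of the marker cassette.

The payload is a roughly 100 bp insert consisting of the Streptococcus pyogenes Cas9 gRNA scaffold followed by a Csy4 sequence. The feature table annotates only the scaffold; the Csy4 element is listed in the catalogue entry but was not picked up by the automated annotation, and presumably lies in the short unannotated stretch just after the scaffold. Csy4 is a CRISPR-associated endoribonuclease from Pseudomonas aeruginosa that recognises and cleaves a short RNA hairpin, so placing its recognition site between guides allows a single long transcript carrying many gRNAs to be processed into individual functional guides. No promoter, spacer sequence, Cas9 gene or eukaryotic elements are annotated, which fits the plasmid's role as a template rather than an expression vector: the scaffold-plus-Csy4 unit would be copied out and combined with chosen spacers when assembling arrays, although the record does not describe the assembly method. The associated publication concerns inducible expression of large gRNA arrays for multiplexed CRISPR activation and interference applications, which indicates the intended context of use.
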