Addgene plasmid #182827: pWS3799-gRNA-Csy4-template
Purpose: SpCas9 gRNA-Csy4 template
Depositing lab: Rodrigo Ledesma-Amaro. Depositing organization: Imperial College London. Publication: Inducible expression of large gRNA arrays for multiplexed CRISPRai applications. Shaw WM, Studena L, Roy K, Hapeta P, McCarty NS, Graham AE, Ellis T, Ledesma-Amaro R. Nat Commun. 2022 Aug 25;13(1):4984. doi: 10.1038/s41467-022-32603-7. PubMed 36008396.
Backbone
  Vector backbone: ColE1
  Vector type: CRISPR
Growth in bacteria
  Bacterial resistance: Chloramphenicol, 25 μg/mL
  Growth temperature: 37°C
  Growth strain: DH5alpha
  Copy number: High Copy
Gene/Insert
  Gene/Insert name: SpCas9 gRNA scaffold + Csy4 sequence
  Insert size (bp): 100
Terms and licenses: Academic/Nonprofit Terms; Industry Terms: Not Available to Industry
How to cite: pWS3799-gRNA-Csy4-template was a gift from Rodrigo Ledesma-Amaro (Addgene plasmid # 182827 ; http://n2t.net/addgene:182827 ; RRID:Addgene_182827)
